>Addgene plasmid #202961 | Salsa-BC120-P2B12 | depositor full sequence | sequence record 398648 | Salsa-BC120-P2B12 sequence 5115 bps
AGCGCCCAATACGCAAACCGCCTCTCCCCGCGCGTTGGCCGATTCATTAATGCAGTCGAGGGATCTCCAT
AAGAGAAGAGGGACAGCTATGACTGGGAGTAGTCAGGAGAGGAGGAAAAATCTGGCTAGTAAAACATGTA
AGGAAAATTTTAGGGATGTTAAAGAAAAAAATAACACAAAACAAAATATAAAAAAAATCTAACCTCAAGT
CAAGGCTTTTCTATGGAATAAGGAATGGACAGCAGGGGGCTGTTTCATATACTGATGACCTCTTTATAGC
CAACCTTTGTTCATGGCAGCCAGCATATGGGCATATGTTGCCAAACTCTAAACCAAATACTCATTCTGAT
GTTTTAAATGATTTGCCCTCCCATATGTCCTTCCGAGTGAGAGACACAAAAAATTCCAACACACTATTGC
AATGAAAATAAATTTCCTTTATTAGCCAGAAGTCAGATGCTCAAGGGGCTTCATGATGTCCCCATAATTT
TTGGCAGAGGGAAAAAGATCGATCTCAGTGGTATTTGTGAGCCAGGGCATTGGCCACACCAGCCACCACC
TTCTGATAGGCAGCCTGCACCTGAGGAGTGAATTCTTTGCCAAAATGATGAGACAGCACAACAACCAGCA
CGTTGCCCAGGAGCTGTAGGAAAGAGAAGAAGGCATGAACATGGTTAGCAGAGGGGCCCGGTTTGGACTC
AGAGTATTTTATCCTCATCTCAAACAGTGTATATCATTGTAACCATAAAGAGAAAGGCAGGATGATGACC
AGGGTGTAGTTGTTTCTACCAATAAGAATATTTCCACGCCAGCCAGAATTTATATGCAGAAATATTCTAC
CTTATCATTTAATTATAACAATTGTTCTCTAAAACTGTGCTGAAGTACAATATAATATACCCTGATTGCC
TTGAAAAAAAAGTGATTAGAGAAAGTACTTACAATCTGACAAATAAACAAAAGTGAATTTAAAAATTCGT
TACAAATGCAAGCTAAAGTTTAACGAAAAAGTTACAGAAAATGAAAAGAAAATAAGAGGAGACAATGGTT
GTCAACAGAGTAGAAAGTGAAAGAAACAAAATTATCATGAGGGTCCATGGTGATACAAGGGACATCTTCC
CATTCTAAACAACACCCTGAAAACTTTGCCCCCTCCATATAACATGAATTTTACAATAGCGAAAAAGAAA
GAACAATCAAGGGTCCCCAAACTCACCCTGAAGTTCTCAGCTCTAGAGATATCGTCGAGGCCGCGCTAGC
GTTTAAACTGTCGACCTTAATTAAGAGATCTGCTCGAGGCGCGTCAGCTGACTAGAGGATCCCCGGGTAC
CGAGCTCGAATTCGGGGCCGCGGAGGCTGGATCGGTCCCGGTGTCTTCTATGGAGGTCAAAACAGCGTGG
ATGGCGTCTCCAGGCGATCTGACGGTTCACTAAACGAGCTCTGCTTATATAGGCCTCCCACCGTACACGC
CTACCTCGACCCGGGTACCGAGCTCGACTTTCACTTTTCTCTATCACTGATAGGGAGTGGTAAACTCGAC
TTTCACTTTTCTCTATCACTGATAGGGAGTGGTAAACTCGACTTTCACTTTTCTCTATCACTGATAGGGA
GTGGTAAACTCGACTTTCACTTTTCTCTATCACTGATAGGGAGTGGTAAACTCGACTTTCACTTTTCTCT
ATCACTGATAGGGAGTGGTAAACTCGACCTATATAAGCAGAGCTCGTTTAGTGAACCGTCAGATCGCCTG
GAGACGCCATCCACGCTGTTTTGACCTCCATAGAAGACACCGGGACCGATCCAGCCTCCGCGGCCCCGAA
TTCCTGCAGCGGCCGCTCTAGAACTAGTGGATCCCCGCGGATGGTGAGCAAGGGCGAGGAGCTGTTCACC
GGGGTGGTGCCCATCCTGGTCGAGCTGGACGGCGACGTAAACGGCCACAAGTTCAGCGTGTCCGGCGAGG
GCGAGGGCGATGCCACCTACGGCAAGCTGACCCTGAAGTTCATCTGCACCACCGGCAAGCTGCCCGTGCC
CTGGCCCACCCTCGTGACCACCCTGACCTACGGCGTGCAGTGCTTCAGCCGCTACCCCGACCACATGAAG
CAGCACGACTTCTTCAAGTCCGCCATGCCCGAAGGCTACGTCCAGGAGCGCACCATCTTCTTCAAGGACG
ACGGCAACTACAAGACCCGCGCCGAGGTGAAGTTCGAGGGCGACACCCTGGTGAACCGCATCGAGCTGAA
GGGCATCGACTTCAAGGAGGACGGCAACATCCTGGGGCACAAGCTGGAGTACAACTACAACAGCCACAAC
GTCTATATCATGGCCGACAAGCAGAAGAACGGCATCAAGGTGAACTTCAAGATCCGCCACAACATCGAGG
ACGGCAGCGTGCAGCTCGCCGACCACTACCAGCAGAACACCCCCATCGGCGACGGCCCCGTGCTGCTGCC
CGACAACCACTACCTGAGCACCCAGTCCGCCCTGAGCAAAGACCCCAACGAGAAGCGCGATCACATGGTC
CTGCTGGAGTTCGTGACCGCCGCCGGGATCACTCTCGGCATGGACGAGCTGTACAAGTAAGCTTGGGAGG
GAATTCGATATCAAGCTTGTCGACCTAGTTCTAGAGGATCCAGACATGATAAGATACATTGATGAGTTTG
GACAAACCACAACTAGAATGCAGTGAAAAAAATGCTTTATTTGTGAAATTTGTGATGCTATTGCTTTATT
TGTAACCATTATAAGCTGCAATAAACAAGTTAACAACAACAATTGCATTCATTTTATGTTTCAGGTTCAG
GGGGAGGTGTGGGAGGTTTTTTAAAGCAAGTAAAACCTCTACAAATGTGGTATGGCTGATTATGATCCTG
CAAGCCTCGTCGTCCTGGCCGGACCACGCTATCTGTGCAAGGTCCCCGGCCCCGGACGCGCGCTCCATGA
GCAGAGCGCCCGCCGCCGAGGCGAAGACTCGGGCGGCGCCCTGCCCGTCCCACCAGGTCAACAGGCGGTA
ACCGGCCTCTTCATCGGGAATGCGCGCGACCTTCAGCATCGCCGGCATGTCCCCCTGGCGGACGGGAAGT
ATCCAGCTCGACCAAGCTGGCCGCGTCGAGTGAAGACGAAAGGGCCTCGTGATACGCCTATTTTTATAGG
TTAATGTCATGATAATAATGGTTTCTTAGACGTCAGGTGGCACTTTTCGGGGAAATGTGCGCGGAACCCC
TATTTGTTTATTTTTCTAAATACATTCAAATATGTATCCGCTCATGAGACAATAACCCTGATAAATGCTT
CAATAATATTGAAAAAGGAAGAGTATGAGTATTCAACATTTCCGTGTCGCCCTTATTCCCTTTTTTGCGG
CATTTTGCCTTCCTGTTTTTGCTCACCCAGAAACGCTGGTGAAAGTAAAAGATGCTGAAGATCAGTTGGG
TGCACGAGTGGGTTACATCGAACTGGATCTCAACAGCGGTAAGATCCTTGAGAGTTTTCGCCCCGAAGAA
CGTTTTCCAATGATGAGCACTTTTAAAGTTCTGCTATGTGGCGCGGTATTATCCCGTGTTGACGCCGGGC
AAGAGCAACTCGGTCGCCGCATACACTATTCTCAGAATGACTTGGTTGAGTACTCACCAGTCACAGAAAA
GCATCTTACGGATGGCATGACAGTAAGAGAATTATGCAGTGCTGCCATAACCATGAGTGATAACACTGCG
GCCAACTTACTTCTGACAACGATCGGAGGACCGAAGGAGCTAACCGCTTTTTTGCACAACATGGGGGATC
ATGTAACTCGCCTTGATCGTTGGGAACCGGAGCTGAATGAAGCCATACCAAACGACGAGCGTGACACCAC
GATGCCTGTAGCAATGGCAACAACGTTGCGCAAACTATTAACTGGCGAACTACTTACTCTAGCTTCCCGG
CAACAATTAATAGACTGGATGGAGGCGGATAAAGTTGCAGGACCACTTCTGCGCTCGGCCCTTCCGGCTG
GCTGGTTTATTGCTGATAAATCTGGAGCCGGTGAGCGTGGGTCTCGCGGTATCATTGCAGCACTGGGGCC
AGATGGTAAGCCCTCCCGTATCGTAGTTATCTACACGACGGGGAGTCAGGCAACTATGGATGAACGAAAT
AGACAGATCGCTGAGATAGGTGCCTCACTGATTAAGCATTGGTAACTGTCAGACCAAGTTTACTCATATA
TACTTTAGATTGATTTAAAACTTCATTTTTAATTTAAAAGGATCTAGGTGAAGATCCTTTTTGATAATCT
CATGACCAAAATCCCTTAACGTGAGTTTTCGTTCCACTGAGCGTCAGACCCCGTAGAAAAGATCAAAGGA
TCTTCTTGAGATCCTTTTTTTCTGCGCGTAATCTGCTGCTTGCAAACAAAAAAACCACCGCTACCAGCGG
TGGTTTGTTTGCCGGATCAAGAGCTACCAACTCTTTTTCCGAAGGTAACTGGCTTCAGCAGAGCGCAGAT
ACCAAATACTGTTCTTCTAGTGTAGCCGTAGTTAGGCCACCACTTCAAGAACTCTGTAGCACCGCCTACA
TACCTCGCTCTGCTAATCCTGTTACCAGTGGCTGCTGCCAGTGGCGATAAGTCGTGTCTTACCGGGTTGG
ACTCAAGACGATAGTTACCGGATAAGGCGCAGCGGTCGGGCTGAACGGGGGGTTCGTGCACACAGCCCAG
CTTGGAGCGAACGACCTACACCGAACTGAGATACCTACAGCGTGAGCTATGAGAAAGCGCCACGCTTCCC
GAAGGGAGAAAGGCGGACAGGTATCCGGTAAGCGGCAGGGTCGGAACAGGAGAGCGCACGAGGGAGCTTC
CAGGGGGAAACGCCTGGTATCTTTATAGTCCTGTCGGGTTTCGCCACCTCTGACTTGAGCGTCGATTTTT
GTGATGCTCGTCAGGGGGGCGGAGCCTATGGAAAAACGCCAGCAACGCGGCCTTTTTACGGTTCCTGGCC
TTTTGCTGGCCTTTTGCTCACATGTTCTTTCCTGCGTTATCCCCTGATTCTGTGGATAACCGTATTACCG
CCTTTGAGTGAGCTGATACCGCTCGCCGCAGCCGAACGACCGAGCGCAGCGAGTCAGTGAGCGAGGAAGC
GGAAG
Features (pLannotate 1.2.2; 17 found; start..end, strand, type, name):
      2..55      +  CDS            lacI (fragment): lac repressor; lacI; The lac repressor binds to the lac operator to inhibit transcription in E. coli. This inhibition can be relieved by adding lactose or isopropyl-β-D-thiogalactopyranoside (IPTG).
    388..443     -  polyA_signal   β-globin poly(A) signal: rabbit β-globin polyadenylation signal (Gil and Proudfoot, 1987)
    518..640     -  CDS            HBB: HBB_COLGU - Experimental evidence at transcript level: Swiss-Prot protein existence level 2. Involved in oxygen transport from the lung to the various peripheral tissues. From Colobus guereza (Mantled guereza) (Eastern black-and-white colobus monkey).
    644..1216    -  intron         β-globin intron: intron from rabbit β-globin gene
   1312..1343    -  misc_feature   MCS (fragment): pUC18/19 multiple cloning site
   1437..1475    -  promoter       minimal CMV promoter: human cytomegalovirus (CMV) immediate early promoter
   1493..1708    -  protein_bind   tetracycline response element (fragment): contains seven copies of the tetracycline operator tetO tetracycline repressor TetR
   1708..1753    +  promoter       TRE3GV promoter (fragment): 3rd-generation Tet-responsive promoter that can be activated by binding of Tet-On® 3G, optimized for retroviral and lentiviral vectors
   1829..1856    +  misc_feature   MCS (fragment): pBluescript multiple cloning site
   1861..2580    +  CDS            EGFP: the original enhanced GFP (Yang et al., 1996) mammalian codon-optimized
   2590..2613    +  misc_feature   MCS (fragment): pBluescript multiple cloning site
   2627..2761    -  polyA_signal   SV40 poly(A) signal: SV40 polyadenylation signal
   2784..2867    -  CDS            large T antigen (fragment): large T antigen from SV40 (simian virus 40)
   2861..3091    -  CDS            str (fragment): STR_KLEPN - Protein inferred from homology: Swiss-Prot protein existence level 3. The aminoglycoside phosphotransferases achieve inactivation of their antibiotic substrates by phosphorylation. From Klebsiella pneumoniae.
   3210..3314    +  promoter       AmpR promoter: bla
   3315..4175    +  CDS            AmpR: β-lactamase; bla; confers resistance to ampicillin, carbenicillin, and related antibiotics
   4346..4934    +  rep_origin     ori: high-copy-number ColE1/pMB1/pBR322/pUC origin of replication
