>Addgene plasmid #202961 | Salsa-BC120-P2B12 | addgene full sequence | sequence record 422969 | Addgene NGS Result
AGCGCCCAATACGCAAACCGCCTCTCCCCGCGCGTTGGCCGATTCATTAATGCAGTCGAGGGATCTCCAT
AAGAGAAGAGGGACAGCTATGACTGGGAGTAGTCAGGAGAGGAGGAAAAATCTGGCTAGTAAAACATGTA
AGGAAAATTTTAGGGATGTTAAAGAAAAAAATAACACAAAACAAAATATAAAAAAAATCTAACCTCAAGT
CAAGGCTTTTCTATGGAATAAGGAATGGACAGCAGGGGGCTGTTTCATATACTGATGACCTCTTTATAGC
CAACCTTTGTTCATGGCAGCCAGCATATGGGCATATGTTGCCAAACTCTAAACCAAATACTCATTCTGAT
GTTTTAAATGATTTGCCCTCCCATATGTCCTTCCGAGTGAGAGACACAAAAAATTCCAACACACTATTGC
AATGAAAATAAATTTCCTTTATTAGCCAGAAGTCAGATGCTCAAGGGGCTTCATGATGTCCCCATAATTT
TTGGCAGAGGGAAAAAGATCGATCTCAGTGGTATTTGTGAGCCAGGGCATTGGCCACACCAGCCACCACC
TTCTGATAGGCAGCCTGCACCTGAGGAGTGAATTCTTTGCCAAAATGATGAGACAGCACAACAACCAGCA
CGTTGCCCAGGAGCTGTAGGAAAGAGAAGAAGGCATGAACATGGTTAGCAGAGGGGCCCGGTTTGGACTC
AGAGTATTTTATCCTCATCTCAAACAGTGTATATCATTGTAACCATAAAGAGAAAGGCAGGATGATGACC
AGGGTGTAGTTGTTTCTACCAATAAGAATATTTCCACGCCAGCCAGAATTTATATGCAGAAATATTCTAC
CTTATCATTTAATTATAACAATTGTTCTCTAAAACTGTGCTGAAGTACAATATAATATACCCTGATTGCC
TTGAAAAAAAAGTGATTAGAGAAAGTACTTACAATCTGACAAATAAACAAAAGTGAATTTAAAAATTCGT
TACAAATGCAAGCTAAAGTTTAACGAAAAAGTTACAGAAAATGAAAAGAAAATAAGAGGAGACAATGGTT
GTCAACAGAGTAGAAAGTGAAAGAAACAAAATTATCATGAGGGTCCATGGTGATACAAGGGACATCTTCC
CATTCTAAACAACACCCTGAAAACTTTGCCCCCTCCATATAACATGAATTTTACAATAGCGAAAAAGAAA
GAACAATCAAGGGTCCCCAAACTCACCCTGAAGTTCTCAGCTCTAGAGATATCGTCGAGGCCGCGCTAGC
GTTTAAACTGTCGACCTTAATTAAGAGATCTGCTCGAGGCGCGTCAGCTGACTAGAGGATCCCCGGGTAC
CGAGCTCGAATTCGGGGCCGCGGAGGCTGGATCGGTCCCGGTGTCTTCTATGGAGGTCAAAACAGCGTGG
ATGGCGTCTCCAGGCGATCTGACGGTTCACTAAACGAGCTCTGCTTATATAGGCCTCCCACCGTACACGC
CTACCTCGACCCGGGTACCGAGCTCGACTTTCACTTTTCTCTATCACTGATAGGGAGTGGTAAACTCGAC
TTTCACTTTTCTCTATCACTGATAGGGAGTGGTAAACTCGACTTTCACTTTTCTCTATCACTGATAGGGA
GTGGTAAACTCGACTTTCACTTTTCTCTATCACTGATAGGGAGTGGTAAACTCGACTTTCACTTTTCTCT
ATCACTGATAGGGAGTGGTAAACTCGACCTATATAAGCAGAGCTCGTTTAGTGAACCGTCAGATCGCCTG
GAGACGCCATCCACGCTGTTTTGACCTCCATAGAAGACACCGGGACCGATCCAGCCTCCGCGGCCCCGAA
TTCCTGCAGCGGCCGCTCTAGAACTAGTGGATCCCCGCGGATGGTGAGCAAGGGCGAGGAGCTGTTCACC
GGGGTGGTGCCCATCCTGGTCGAGCTGGACGGCGACGTAAACGGCCACAAGTTCAGCGTGTCCGGCGAGG
GCGAGGGCGATGCCACCTACGGCAAGCTGACCCTGAAGTTCATCTGCACCACCGGCAAGCTGCCCGTGCC
CTGGCCCACCCTCGTGACCACCCTGACCTACGGCGTGCAGTGCTTCAGCCGCTACCCCGACCACATGAAG
CAGCACGACTTCTTCAAGTCCGCCATGCCCGAAGGCTACGTCCAGGAGCGCACCATCTTCTTCAAGGACG
ACGGCAACTACAAGACCCGCGCCGAGGTGAAGTTCGAGGGCGACACCCTGGTGAACCGCATCGAGCTGAA
GGGCATCGACTTCAAGGAGGACGGCAACATCCTGGGGCACAAGCTGGAGTACAACTACAACAGCCACAAC
GTCTATATCATGGCCGACAAGCAGAAGAACGGCATCAAGGTGAACTTCAAGATCCGCCACAACATCGAGG
ACGGCAGCGTGCAGCTCGCCGACCACTACCAGCAGAACACCCCCATCGGCGACGGCCCCGTGCTGCTGCC
CGACAACCACTACCTGAGCACCCAGTCCGCCCTGAGCAAAGACCCCAACGAGAAGCGCGATCACATGGTC
CTGCTGGAGTTCGTGACCGCCGCCGGGATCACTCTCGGCATGGACGAGCTGTACAAGTAAGCTTGGGAGG
GAATTCGATATCAGCTTGTCGACCTAGTTCTAGAGGATCCAGACATGATAAGATACATTGATGAGTTTGG
ACAAACCACAACTAGAATGCAGTGAAAAAAATGCTTTATTTGTGAAATTTGTGATGCTATTGCTTTATTT
GTAACCATTATAAGCTGCAATAAACAAGTTAACAACAACAATTGCATTCATTTTATGTTTCAGGTTCAGG
GGGAGGTGTGGGAGGTTTTTTAAAGCAAGTAAAACCTCTACAAATGTGGTATGGCTGATTATGATCCTGC
AAGCCTCGTCGTCCTGGCCGGACCACGCTATCTGTGCAAGGTCCCCGGCCCCGGACGCGCGCTCCATGAG
CAGAGCGCCCGCCGCCGAGGCGAAGACTCGGGCGGCGCCCTGCCCGTCCCACCAGGTCAACAGGCGGTAA
CCGGCCTCTTCATCGGGAATGCGCGCGACCTTCAGCATCGCCGGCATGTCCCCCTGGCGGACGGGAAGTA
TCCAGCTCGACCAAGCTGGCCGCGTCGAGTGAAGACGAAAGGGCCTCGTGATACGCCTATTTTTATAGGT
TAATGTCATGATAATAATGGTTTCTTAGACGTCAGGTGGCACTTTTCGGGGAAATGTGCGCGGAACCCCT
ATTTGTTTATTTTTCTAAATACATTCAAATATGTATCCGCTCATGAGACAATAACCCTGATAAATGCTTC
AATAATATTGAAAAAGGAAGAGTATGAGTATTCAACATTTCCGTGTCGCCCTTATTCCCTTTTTTGCGGC
ATTTTGCCTTCCTGTTTTTGCTCACCCAGAAACGCTGGTGAAAGTAAAAGATGCTGAAGATCAGTTGGGT
GCACGAGTGGGTTACATCGAACTGGATCTCAACAGCGGTAAGATCCTTGAGAGTTTTCGCCCCGAAGAAC
GTTTTCCAATGATGAGCACTTTTAAAGTTCTGCTATGTGGCGCGGTATTATCCCGTGTTGACGCCGGGCA
AGAGCAACTCGGTCGCCGCATACACTATTCTCAGAATGACTTGGTTGAGTACTCACCAGTCACAGAAAAG
CATCTTACGGATGGCATGACAGTAAGAGAATTATGCAGTGCTGCCATAACCATGAGTGATAACACTGCGG
CCAACTTACTTCTGACAACGATCGGAGGACCGAAGGAGCTAACCGCTTTTTTGCACAACATGGGGGATCA
TGTAACTCGCCTTGATCGTTGGGAACCGGAGCTGAATGAAGCCATACCAAACGACGAGCGTGACACCACG
ATGCCTGTAGCAATGGCAACAACGTTGCGCAAACTATTAACTGGCGAACTACTTACTCTAGCTTCCCGGC
AACAATTAATAGACTGGATGGAGGCGGATAAAGTTGCAGGACCACTTCTGCGCTCGGCCCTTCCGGCTGG
CTGGTTTATTGCTGATAAATCTGGAGCCGGTGAGCGTGGGTCTCGCGGTATCATTGCAGCACTGGGGCCA
GATGGTAAGCCCTCCCGTATCGTAGTTATCTACACGACGGGGAGTCAGGCAACTATGGATGAACGAAATA
GACAGATCGCTGAGATAGGTGCCTCACTGATTAAGCATTGGTAACTGTCAGACCAAGTTTACTCATATAT
ACTTTAGATTGATTTAAAACTTCATTTTTAATTTAAAAGGATCTAGGTGAAGATCCTTTTTGATAATCTC
ATGACCAAAATCCCTTAACGTGAGTTTTCGTTCCACTGAGCGTCAGACCCCGTAGAAAAGATCAAAGGAT
CTTCTTGAGATCCTTTTTTTCTGCGCGTAATCTGCTGCTTGCAAACAAAAAAACCACCGCTACCAGCGGT
GGTTTGTTTGCCGGATCAAGAGCTACCAACTCTTTTTCCGAAGGTAACTGGCTTCAGCAGAGCGCAGATA
CCAAATACTGTTCTTCTAGTGTAGCCGTAGTTAGGCCACCACTTCAAGAACTCTGTAGCACCGCCTACAT
ACCTCGCTCTGCTAATCCTGTTACCAGTGGCTGCTGCCAGTGGCGATAAGTCGTGTCTTACCGGGTTGGA
CTCAAGACGATAGTTACCGGATAAGGCGCAGCGGTCGGGCTGAACGGGGGGTTCGTGCACACAGCCCAGC
TTGGAGCGAACGACCTACACCGAACTGAGATACCTACAGCGTGAGCTATGAGAAAGCGCCACGCTTCCCG
AAGGGAGAAAGGCGGACAGGTATCCGGTAAGCGGCAGGGTCGGAACAGGAGAGCGCACGAGGGAGCTTCC
AGGGGGAAACGCCTGGTATCTTTATAGTCCTGTCGGGTTTCGCCACCTCTGACTTGAGCGTCGATTTTTG
TGATGCTCGTCAGGGGGGCGGAGCCTATGGAAAAACGCCAGCAACGCGGCCTTTTTACGGTTCCTGGCCT
TTTGCTGGCCTTTTGCTCACATGTTCTTTCCTGCGTTATCCCCTGATTCTGTGGATAACCGTATTACCGC
CTTTGAGTGAGCTGATACCGCTCGCCGCAGCCGAACGACCGAGCGCAGCGAGTCAGTGAGCGAGGAAGCG
GAAG
Features (pLannotate 1.2.2; 16 found; start..end, strand, type, name):
      2..55      +  CDS            lacI (fragment): lac repressor; lacI; The lac repressor binds to the lac operator to inhibit transcription in E. coli. This inhibition can be relieved by adding lactose or isopropyl-β-D-thiogalactopyranoside (IPTG).
    388..443     -  polyA_signal   β-globin poly(A) signal: rabbit β-globin polyadenylation signal (Gil and Proudfoot, 1987)
    518..640     -  CDS            HBB: HBB_COLGU - Experimental evidence at transcript level: Swiss-Prot protein existence level 2. Involved in oxygen transport from the lung to the various peripheral tissues. From Colobus guereza (Mantled guereza) (Eastern black-and-white colobus monkey).
    644..1216    -  intron         β-globin intron: intron from rabbit β-globin gene
   1312..1343    -  misc_feature   MCS (fragment): pUC18/19 multiple cloning site
   1437..1475    -  promoter       minimal CMV promoter: human cytomegalovirus (CMV) immediate early promoter
   1493..1708    -  protein_bind   tetracycline response element (fragment): contains seven copies of the tetracycline operator tetO tetracycline repressor TetR
   1708..1753    +  promoter       TRE3GV promoter (fragment): 3rd-generation Tet-responsive promoter that can be activated by binding of Tet-On® 3G, optimized for retroviral and lentiviral vectors
   1829..1856    +  misc_feature   MCS (fragment): pBluescript multiple cloning site
   1861..2580    +  CDS            EGFP: the original enhanced GFP (Yang et al., 1996) mammalian codon-optimized
   2626..2760    -  polyA_signal   SV40 poly(A) signal: SV40 polyadenylation signal
   2783..2866    -  CDS            large T antigen (fragment): large T antigen from SV40 (simian virus 40)
   2860..3090    -  CDS            str (fragment): STR_KLEPN - Protein inferred from homology: Swiss-Prot protein existence level 3. The aminoglycoside phosphotransferases achieve inactivation of their antibiotic substrates by phosphorylation. From Klebsiella pneumoniae.
   3209..3313    +  promoter       AmpR promoter: bla
   3314..4174    +  CDS            AmpR: β-lactamase; bla; confers resistance to ampicillin, carbenicillin, and related antibiotics
   4345..4933    +  rep_origin     ori: high-copy-number ColE1/pMB1/pBR322/pUC origin of replication
