[The description below was written by a language model from this plasmid's Addgene catalogue record and pLannotate feature annotations shown in this document.]
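Description:
Salsa-BC120-P2B12 is a roughly 5.1 kb mammalian expression plasmid built on the pCER206 backbone. It is one member of the barcoded reporter set used in PRESTO-Salsa, a highly multiplexed assay for screening GPCR activity. It is propagated in E. coli as a high-copy plasmid through a ColE1/pUC-type origin and is selected with ampicillin via the bla gene and its native promoter. No mammalian selection marker is annotated. Short lacI, str and SV40 large T antigen matches appear to be backbone remnants rather than functional genes.

The payload is a 730 bp synthetic EGFP/BC120 insert under a Tet response element. The annotation shows a central array of tetO repeats flanked by divergent minimal promoters, which suggests a bidirectional layout. On the forward side, a TRE3G-type minimal promoter fragment drives mammalian codon-optimized EGFP, followed by a short stretch between the BsrGI and HindIII cloning sites. This stretch presumably holds the BC120 barcode, although the barcode is not annotated as a feature. An SV40 polyadenylation element lies downstream and is annotated on the reverse strand. On the other side, a minimal CMV promoter faces a multiple cloning site fragment, a rabbit β-globin intron, a β-globin exon fragment and a β-globin poly(A) signal, with no coding insert annotated there.

Transcription from the TRE requires a tetracycline-controlled transactivator, which the plasmid does not encode. Activator release in the assay should therefore yield a barcoded EGFP transcript, so that the reporter's output could be counted by sequencing in a pool, though the record does not spell out this mechanism. The depositor sequence and the repository's NGS sequence differ by one nucleotide in length but are otherwise annotated almost identically.
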