Addgene plasmid #202961: Salsa-BC120-P2B12
Purpose: Expression of barcoded reporter plasmid for PRESTO-Salsa; EGFP/BC120
Depositing lab: Noah Palm. Depositing organization: Yale University. Publication: Highly multiplexed bioactivity screening reveals human and microbiota metabolome-GPCRome interactions. Chen H, Rosen CE, Gonzalez-Hernandez JA, Song D, Potempa J, Ring AM, Palm NW. Cell. 2023 Jul 6;186(14):3095-3110.e19. doi: 10.1016/j.cell.2023.05.024. Epub 2023 Jun 14. PubMed 37321219.
Backbone
  Vector backbone: pCER206
  Vector type: Mammalian Expression
Growth in bacteria
  Bacterial resistance: Ampicillin, 100 μg/mL
  Growth temperature: 37°C
  Growth strain: DH5alpha
  Copy number: High Copy
Gene/Insert
  Gene/Insert name: EGFP/BC120
  Species: Synthetic
  Insert size (bp): 730
  Promoter: Tet Response Element (TRE)
  Cloning method: Restriction Enzyme; 5′ cloning site BsrGI (not destroyed); 3′ cloning site HindIII (not destroyed)
  Sequencing primers: 5′ Custom primer (GAAGCGCGATCACATGG)
Terms and licenses: Academic/Nonprofit Terms; Industry Terms: Not Available to Industry
How to cite: Salsa-BC120-P2B12 was a gift from Noah Palm (Addgene plasmid # 202961 ; http://n2t.net/addgene:202961 ; RRID:Addgene_202961)
