>Addgene plasmid #202961 | Salsa-BC120-P2B12 | depositor partial sequence | sequence record 393834 | BC120
GCTTGGGAGG
